>Addgene plasmid #209050 | pcDNA5-3xFLAG-TAF5-∆ex8 | addgene full sequence | sequence record 414801 | Addgene NGS Result
GACGGATCGGGAGATCTCCCGATCCCCTATGGTGCACTCTCAGTACAATCTGCTCTGATGCCGCATAGTT
AAGCCAGTATCTGCTCCCTGCTTGTGTGTTGGAGGTCGCTGAGTAGTGCGCGAGCAAAATTTAAGCTACA
ACAAGGCAAGGCTTGACCGACAATTGCATGAAGAATCTGCTTAGGGTTAGGCGTTTTGCGCTGCTTCGCG
ATGTACGGGCCAGATATACGCGTTGACATTGATTATTGACTAGTTATTAATAGTAATCAATTACGGGGTC
ATTAGTTCATAGCCCATATATGGAGTTCCGCGTTACATAACTTACGGTAAATGGCCCGCCTGGCTGACCG
CCCAACGACCCCCGCCCATTGACGTCAATAATGACGTATGTTCCCATAGTAACGCCAATAGGGACTTTCC
ATTGACGTCAATGGGTGGAGTATTTACGGTAAACTGCCCACTTGGCAGTACATCAAGTGTATCATATGCC
AAGTACGCCCCCTATTGACGTCAATGACGGTAAATGGCCCGCCTGGCATTATGCCCAGTACATGACCTTA
TGGGACTTTCCTACTTGGCAGTACATCTACGTATTAGTCATCGCTATTACCATGGTGATGCGGTTTTGGC
AGTACATCAATGGGCGTGGATAGCGGTTTGACTCACGGGGATTTCCAAGTCTCCACCCCATTGACGTCAA
TGGGAGTTTGTTTTGGCACCAAAATCAACGGGACTTTCCAAAATGTCGTAACAACTCCGCCCCATTGACG
CAAATGGGCGGTAGGCGTGTACGGTGGGAGGTCTATATAAGCAGAGCTCTCCCTATCAGTGATAGAGATC
TCCCTATCAGTGATAGAGATCGTCGACGAGCTCGTTTAGTGAACCGTCAGATCGCCTGGAGACGCCATCC
ACGCTGTTTTGACCTCCATAGAAGACACCGGGACCGATCCAGCCTCCGGACTCTAGCGTTTAAACTTAAG
CTTCCACCATGGACTACAAAGACCATGACGGTGATACATATGATCATGACATCGATTACAAGGATGACGA
TGACAAGACAAGTTTGTACAAAAAAGCAGGCTTCGCGGCGCTGGCGGAGGAGCAGACGGAGGTGGCGGTC
AAGCTAGAGCCTGAGGGACCGCCAACGCTGCTACCTCCGCAGGCGGGGGACGGCGCAGGCGAGGGTAGCG
GCGGCACTACCAACAACGGCCCCAACGGCGGCGGCGGGAACGTTGCGGCGTCGTCGTCCACTGGCGGGGA
TGGCGGGACCCCCAAGCCCACGGTGGCTGTCTCCGCCGCTGCCCCGGCGGGGGCGGCCCCGGTGCCCGCC
GCTGCTCCGGACGCCGGCGCTCCGCATGACCGACAGACTCTACTGGCCGTGCTGCAGTTCCTACGGCAGA
GCAAACTCCGCGAGGCCGAAGAGGCGCTGCGCCGTGAGGCCGGGCTGCTGGAGGAGGCAGTGGCGGGCTC
CGGAGCCCCGGGAGAGGTGGACAGCGCCGGCGCTGAGGTGACCAGCGCGCTTCTCAGCCGGGTGACCGCC
TCGGCCCCTGGCCCTGCGGCCCCCGACCCTCCGGGCACTGGCGCTTCGGGGGCCACGGTCGTCTCAGGTT
CAGCCTCAGGTCCTGCGGCTCCGGGTAAAGTTGGAAGTGTTGCTGTGGAAGACCAGCCAGATGTCAGTGC
CGTGTTGTCAGCCTACAACCAACAAGGAGATCCCACAATGTATGAAGAATACTATAGTGGACTGAAACAC
TTCATTGAATGTTCCCTGGACTGCCATCGGGCAGAGTTGTCCCAACTTTTTTATCCTCTGTTTGTGCACA
TGTACTTGGAGCTAGTCTACAATCAACATGAGAATGAAGCAAAGTCATTCTTTGAGAAGTTCCATGGAGA
TCAGGAATGTTATTACCAGGATGACCTACGAGTATTATCTAGTCTTACCAAAAAGGAACACATGAAAGGG
AATGAGACCATGTTGGATTTTCGAACAAGTAAATTTGTTCTGCGTATTTCCCGTGACTCGTACCAACTCT
TGAAGAGGCATCTTCAGGAGAAACAGAACAATCAGATATGGAACATAGTTCAGGAGCACCTCTACATTGA
CATCTTTGATGGGATGCCGCGTAGTAAGCAACAGATAGATGCGATGGTGGGAAGTTTGGCAGGAGAGGCT
AAACGAGAGGCAAACAAATCAAAGGTATTTTTTGGTTTATTAAAAGAACCAGAAATTGAGGTACCTTTGG
ATGACGAGGATGAAGAGGGAGAAAATGAAGAAGGAAAACCTAAAAAGAAGAAGCCTAAAAAAGATAGTAT
TGGATCCAAAAGCAAAAAACAAGATCCCAATGCTCCACCTCAGAACAGAATCCCTCTTCCTGAGTTGAAA
GATTCAGATAAGTTGGATAAGATAATGAATATGAAAGAAACCACCAAACGAGTGCGCCTTGGGCCGGACT
GCTTACCCTCCATTTGTTTCTATACATTTCTCAATGCTTACCAGGGTCTCACTGCAGTGGATGTCACTGA
TGATTCTAGTCTGATTGCTGGAGGTTTTGCAGATTCAACTGTCAGAGTGTGGTCGGTAACACCCAAAAAG
CTTCGTAGTGTCAAACAAGCATCAGATCTTAGTCTTATAGACAAAGAATCAGATGATGTCTTAGAAAGAA
TCATGGATGAGAAAACAGCAAGTGAGTTGAAGATTTTGTATGGTCACAGTGGGCCTGTCTACGGAGCCAG
CTTCAGTCCGGATAGGCTCTGGGCTACAGACCACTATCAGCCTTTAAGAATATTTGCCGGCCATCTTGCT
GATGTGAATTGTACCAGATTCCATCCAAATTCTAATTATGTTGCTACGGGCTCTGCAGACAGAACTGTGC
GGCTCTGGGACGTCCTGAATGGTAACTGTGTAAGGATCTTCACTGGACACAAGGGACCAATTCATTCCTT
GACATTTTCTCCCAATGGGAGATTCCTGGCTACAGGAGCAACAGATGGCAGAGTGCTTCTTTGGGATATT
GGACATGGTTTGATGGTTGGAGAATTAAAAGGCCACACTGATACAGTCTGTTCACTTAGGTTTAGTAGAG
ATGGTGAAATTTTGGCATCAGGTTCAATGGATAATACAGTTCGATTATGGGATGCTATCAAAGCCTTTGA
AGATTTAGAGACCGATGACTTTACTACAGCCACTGGGCATATAAATTTACCTGAGAATTCACAGGAGTTA
TTGTTGGGAACATATATGACCAAATCAACACCAGTTGTACACCTTCATTTTACTCGAAGAAACCTGGTTC
TAGCTGCAGGAGCTTATAGTCCACAATGATAACCCAGCTTTCTTGTACAAAGTGGTCTGACTCGAGTCTA
GAGGGCCCGTTTAAACCCGCTGATCAGCCTCGACTGTGCCTTCTAGTTGCCAGCCATCTGTTGTTTGCCC
CTCCCCCGTGCCTTCCTTGACCCTGGAAGGTGCCACTCCCACTGTCCTTTCCTAATAAAATGAGGAAATT
GCATCGCATTGTCTGAGTAGGTGTCATTCTATTCTGGGGGGTGGGGTGGGGCAGGACAGCAAGGGGGAGG
ATTGGGAAGACAATAGCAGGCATGCTGGGGATGCGGTGGGCTCTATGGCTTCTGAGGCGGAAAGAACCAG
CTGGGGCTCTAGGGGGTATCCCC
[124 nt withheld, positions 3664-3787]
C
[91 nt withheld, positions 3789-3879]
AGGGTGATGGTTCACGTACCTAGAAGTTCCTATTCCGAAGTTCCTATTCTCTAGAAAGTATAGGAACTTC
CTTGGCCAAAAAGCCTGAACTCACCGCGACGTCTGTCGAGAAGTTTCTGATCGAAAAGTTCGACAGCGTC
TCCGACCTGATGCAGCTCTCGGAGGGCGAAGAATCTCGTGCTTTCAGCTTCGATGTAGGAGGGCGTGGAT
ATGTCCTGCGGGTAAATAGCTGCGCCGATGGTTTCTACAAAGATCGTTATGTTTATCGGCACTTTGCATC
GGCCGCGCTCCCGATTCCGGAAGTGCTTGACATTGGGGAGTTCAGCGAGAGCCTGACCTATTGCATCTCC
CGCCGTGCACAGGGTGTCACGTTGCAAGACCTGCCTGAAACCGAACTGCCCGCTGTTCTGCAGCCGGTCG
CGGAGGCCATGGATGCGATCGCTGCGGCCGATCTTAGCCAGACGAGCGGGTTCGGCCCATTCGGACCGCA
AGGAATCGGTCAATACACTACATGGCGTGATTTCATATGCGCGATTGCTGATCCCCATGTGTATCACTGG
CAAACTGTGATGGACGACACCGTCAGTGCGTCCGTCGCGCAGGCTCTCGATGAGCTGATGCTTTGGGCCG
AGGACTGCCCCGAAGTCCGGCACCTCGTGCACGCGGATTTCGGCTCCAACAATGTCCTGACGGACAATGG
CCGCATAACAGCGGTCATTGACTGGAGCGAGGCGATGTTCGGGGATTCCCAATACGAGGTCGCCAACATC
TTCTTCTGGAGGCCGTGGTTGGCTTGTATGGAGCAGCAGACGCGCTACTTCGAGCGGAGGCATCCGGAGC
TTGCAGGATCGCCGCGGCTCCGGGCGTATATGCTCCGCATTGGTCTTGACCAACTCTATCAGAGCTTGGT
TGACGGCAATTTCGATGATGCAGCTTGGGCGCAGGGTCGATGCGACGCAATCGTCCGATCCGGAGCCGGG
ACTGTCGGGCGTACACAAATCGCCCGCAGAAGCGCGGCCGTCTGGACCGATGGCTGTGTAGAAGTACTCG
CCGATAGTGGAAACCGACGCCCCAGCACTCGTCCGAGGGCAAAGGAATAGCACGTACTACGAGATTTCGA
TTCCACCGCCGCCTTCTATGAAAGGTTGGGCTTCGGAATCGTTTTCCGGGACGCCGGCTGGATGATCCTC
CAGCGCGGGGATCTCATGCTGGAGTTCTTCGCCCACCCCAACTTGTTTATTGCAGCTTATAATGGTTACA
AATAAAGCAATAGCATCACAAATTTCACAAATAAAGCATTTTTTTCACTGCATTCTAGTTGTGGTTTGTC
CAAACTCATCAATGTATCTTATCATGTCTGTATACCGTCGACCTCTAGCTAGAGCTTGGCGTAATCATGG
TCATAGCTGTTTCCTGTGTGAAATTGTTATCCGCTCACAATTCCACACAACATACGAGCCGGAAGCATAA
AGTGTAAAGCCTGGGGTGCCTAATGAGTGAGCTAACTCACATTAATTGCGTTGCGCTCACTGCCCGCTTT
CCAGTCGGGAAACCTGTCGTGCCAGCTGCATTAATGAATCGGCCAACGCGCGGGGAGAGGCGGTTTGCGT
ATTGGGCGCTCTTCCGCTTCCTCGCTCACTGACTCGCTGCGCTCGGTCGTTCGGCTGCGGCGAGCGGTAT
CAGCTCACTCAAAGGCGGTAATACGGTTATCCACAGAATCAGGGGATAACGCAGGAAAGAACATGTGAGC
AAAAGGCCAGCAAAAGGCCAGGAACCGTAAAAAGGCCGCGTTGCTGGCGTTTTTCCATAGGCTCCGCCCC
CCTGACGAGCATCACAAAAATCGACGCTCAAGTCAGAGGTGGCGAAACCCGACAGGACTATAAAGATACC
AGGCGTTTCCCCCTGGAAGCTCCCTCGTGCGCTCTCCTGTTCCGACCCTGCCGCTTACCGGATACCTGTC
CGCCTTTCTCCCTTCGGGAAGCGTGGCGCTTTCTCATAGCTCACGCTGTAGGTATCTCAGTTCGGTGTAG
GTCGTTCGCTCCAAGCTGGGCTGTGTGCACGAACCCCCCGTTCAGCCCGACCGCTGCGCCTTATCCGGTA
ACTATCGTCTTGAGTCCAACCCGGTAAGACACGACTTATCGCCACTGGCAGCAGCCACTGGTAACAGGAT
TAGCAGAGCGAGGTATGTAGGCGGTGCTACAGAGTTCTTGAAGTGGTGGCCTAACTACGGCTACACTAGA
AGAACAGTATTTGGTATCTGCGCTCTGCTGAAGCCAGTTACCTTCGGAAAAAGAGTTGGTAGCTCTTGAT
CCGGCAAACAAACCACCGCTGGTAGCGGTGGTTTTTTTGTTTGCAAGCAGCAGATTACGCGCAGAAAAAA
AGGATCTCAAGAAGATCCTTTGATCTTTTCTACGGGGTCTGACGCTCAGTGGAACGAAAACTCACGTTAA
GGGATTTTGGTCATGAGATTATCAAAAAGGATCTTCACCTAGATCCTTTTAAATTAAAAATGAAGTTTTA
AATCAATCTAAAGTATATATGAGTAAACTTGGTCTGACAGTTACCAATGCTTAATCAGTGAGGCACCTAT
CTCAGCGATCTGTCTATTTCGTTCATCCATAGTTGCCTGACTCCCCGTCGTGTAGATAACTACGATACGG
GAGGGCTTACCATCTGGCCCCAGTGCTGCAATGATACCGCGAGACCCACGCTCACCGGCTCCAGATTTAT
CAGCAATAAACCAGCCAGCCGGAAGGGCCGAGCGCAGAAGTGGTCCTGCAACTTTATCCGCCTCCATCCA
GTCTATTAATTGTTGCCGGGAAGCTAGAGTAAGTAGTTCGCCAGTTAATAGTTTGCGCAACGTTGTTGCC
ATTGCTACAGGCATCGTGGTGTCACGCTCGTCGTTTGGTATGGCTTCATTCAGCTCCGGTTCCCAACGAT
CAAGGCGAGTTACATGATCCCCCATGTTGTGCAAAAAAGCGGTTAGCTCCTTCGGTCCTCCGATCGTTGT
CAGAAGTAAGTTGGCCGCAGTGTTATCACTCATGGTTATGGCAGCACTGCATAATTCTCTTACTGTCATG
CCATCCGTAAGATGCTTTTCTGTGACTGGTGAGTACTCAACCAAGTCATTCTGAGAATAGTGTATGCGGC
GACCGAGTTGCTCTTGCCCGGCGTCAATACGGGATAATACCGCGCCACATAGCAGAACTTTAAAAGTGCT
CATCATTGGAAAACGTTCTTCGGGGCGAAAACTCTCAAGGATCTTACCGCTGTTGAGATCCAGTTCGATG
TAACCCACTCGTGCACCCAACTGATCTTCAGCATCTTTTACTTTCACCAGCGTTTCTGGGTGAGCAAAAA
CAGGAAGGCAAAATGCCGCAAAAAAGGGAATAAGGGCGACACGGAAATGTTGAATACTCATACTCTTCCT
TTTTCAATATTATTGAAGCATTTATCAGGGTTATTGTCTCATGAGCGGATACATATTTGAATGTATTTAG
AAAAATAAACAAATAGGGGTTCCGCGCACATTTCCCCGAAAAGTGCCACCTGACGTC
Features (pLannotate 1.2.2; 24 found; start..end, strand, type, name):
     28..80      -  misc_feature   bom (fragment): basis of mobility region from pBR322
    235..614     +  enhancer       CMV enhancer: human cytomegalovirus immediate early enhancer
    615..818     +  promoter       CMV promoter: human cytomegalovirus (CMV) immediate early promoter
    820..839     +  promoter       PLtetO-1 promoter (fragment): modified phage lambda PL promoter with tet operator sites (Lutz and Bujard, 1997)
    841..860     +  promoter       PLtetO-1 promoter (fragment): modified phage lambda PL promoter with tet operator sites (Lutz and Bujard, 1997)
    868..901     +  promoter       TRE3GV promoter (fragment): 3rd-generation Tet-responsive promoter that can be activated by binding of Tet-On® 3G, optimized for retroviral and lentiviral vectors
   1034..1057    +  CDS            FLAG: FLAG® epitope tag, followed by an enterokinase cleavage site
   1058..1082    +  protein_bind   attB1: mutant version of attB; recombination site for the Gateway® BP reaction BP Clonase™
   1085..3316    +  CDS            TAF5 (fragment): TAF5_HUMAN - Also known as TAF2D. Experimental evidence at protein level: Swiss-Prot protein existence level 1. TAFs are components of the transcription factor IID (TFIID) complex, PCAF histone acetylase complex and TBP-free TAFII complex (TFTC). TAFs components-TIIFD are essential for mediating regulation of RNA polymerase transcription. TAF5/TAFII100 interacts strongly with the histone H4-related TAF6/TAFII80 and the histone H3-related TAF9/TAFII31, as well as a stable complex comprised of both TAF5/TAFII80 and TAF6/TAFII31. Apparently weaker interactions of TAF5/TAFII100 with TBP, TAF1/TAFI
   3322..3346    -  protein_bind   attB2: mutant version of attB; recombination site for the Gateway® BP reaction BP Clonase™
   3394..3618    +  polyA_signal   bGH poly(A) signal: bovine growth hormone polyadenylation signal
   3622..3643    +  promoter       SV40 promoter (fragment): SV40 enhancer and early promoter
   3664..3897    +  rep_origin     f1 ori (fragment) (sequence partly withheld): f1 bacteriophage origin of replication; arrow indicates direction of (+) strand synthesis
   3902..3949    +  protein_bind   FRT: FLP-mediated recombination occurs in the 8-bp core sequence TCTAGAAA (Turan and Bode, 2011). FLP recombinase from the Saccharomyces cerevisiae 2μ plasmid
   3957..4979    +  CDS            HygR: hygromycin B phosphotransferase confers resistance to hygromycin
   4989..5114    +  CDS            ble (fragment): BLE_KLEPN - Experimental evidence at protein level: Swiss-Prot protein existence level 1. Binding protein with a strong affinity to the bleomycin family of antibiotics. Binds to CL990; an antimitotic-antibiotic compound. From Klebsiella pneumoniae.
   5109..5230    +  polyA_signal   SV40 poly(A) signal: SV40 polyadenylation signal
   5303..5319    -  protein_bind   lac operator: The lac repressor binds to the lac operator to inhibit transcription in E. coli. This inhibition can be relieved by adding lactose or isopropyl-β-D-thiogalactopyranoside (IPTG). lac repressor encoded by lacI
   5327..5357    -  promoter       lac promoter: promoter for the E. coli lac operon
   5372..5393    -  protein_bind   CAP binding site: CAP binding activates transcription in the presence of cAMP. E. coli catabolite activator protein
   5406..5498    -  CDS            lacI (fragment): lac repressor; lacI; The lac repressor binds to the lac operator to inhibit transcription in E. coli. This inhibition can be relieved by adding lactose or isopropyl-β-D-thiogalactopyranoside (IPTG).
   5681..6269    -  rep_origin     ori: high-copy-number ColE1/pMB1/pBR322/pUC origin of replication
   6440..7300    -  CDS            AmpR: β-lactamase; bla; confers resistance to ampicillin, carbenicillin, and related antibiotics
   7301..7405    -  promoter       AmpR promoter: bla
