[The description below was written by a language model from this plasmid's Addgene catalogue record and pLannotate feature annotations shown in this document.]
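Description:
pcDNA5-3xFLAG-TAF5-∆ex8 is a mammalian expression plasmid built on the pcDNA5/FRT/TO backbone. It is designed to generate isogenic Flp-In cell lines with doxycycline-inducible expression of a human TAF5 isoform that lacks alternative exon 8. In bacteria it is maintained through a high-copy ColE1/pUC-type origin and selected with ampicillin via the β-lactamase gene. Fragments of an f1 origin and lac regulatory sequences also remain as backbone remnants.

The expression cassette is driven by the CMV enhancer and immediate-early promoter, followed by two tet operator sites. The annotation software labels these operators as short tet-promoter fragments. Together they form the CMV/TO hybrid promoter, which is repressed in cells expressing the Tet repressor and derepressed by adding tetracycline or doxycycline. Downstream lies an N-terminal FLAG tag. The record describes it as 3xFLAG, although only one FLAG unit is annotated in the feature table. The TAF5 ∆ex8 coding sequence follows, flanked by attB1 and attB2 sites that reflect its insertion by Gateway recombination, and the cassette ends with the bovine growth hormone polyadenylation signal. TAF5 is a subunit of the TFIID general transcription factor complex.

A separate FRT site sits directly upstream of a hygromycin resistance gene with an SV40 polyadenylation signal, and no promoter is annotated for this gene. Flp-mediated recombination into a genomic FRT site in a Flp-In host line should place the gene under a resident promoter, so hygromycin resistance arises only after correct single-copy integration. The construct therefore suits controlled, tagged expression of this splice variant, for example to compare the function of TAF5 isoforms or to detect and purify the tagged protein.
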