Addgene plasmid #209050: pcDNA5-3xFLAG-TAF5-∆ex8
Purpose: Vector for generating Flp-In cell lines allowing dox-inducible mammalian expression of 3xFlag-tagged TAF5 isoform lacking the alternative exon-8 (∆ex8)
Depositing lab: Thomas Gonatopoulos-Pournatzis. Depositing organization: National Cancer Institute (NCI). Publication: Genome-scale exon perturbation screens uncover exons critical for cell fitness. Xiao MS, Damodaran AP, Kumari B, Dickson E, Xing K, On TA, Parab N, King HE, Perez AR, Guiblet WM, Duncan G, Che A, Chari R, Andresson T, Vidigal JA, Weatheritt RJ, Aregger M, Gonatopoulos-Pournatzis T. Mol Cell. 2024 Jul 11;84(13):2553-2572.e19. doi: 10.1016/j.molcel.2024.05.024. Epub 2024 Jun 24. PubMed 38917794.
Backbone
  Vector backbone: pcDNA5/FRT/TO
  Vector type: Mammalian Expression
  Selectable markers: Hygromycin, only when integrated into FlpIn FRT site
Growth in bacteria
  Bacterial resistance: Ampicillin, 100 μg/mL
  Growth temperature: 37°C
  Growth strain: NEB Stable
  Copy number: High Copy
Gene/Insert
  Gene/Insert name: TAF5 deltaexon-8
  Species: H. sapiens (human)
  Promoter: CMV/TO inducible promoter
  Tag / fusion protein: FLAG (N terminal on insert)
  Cloning method: Gateway Cloning
Terms and licenses: Academic/Nonprofit Terms; Industry Terms: Not Available to Industry
How to cite: pcDNA5-3xFLAG-TAF5-∆ex8 was a gift from Thomas Gonatopoulos-Pournatzis (Addgene plasmid # 209050 ; http://n2t.net/addgene:209050 ; RRID:Addgene_209050)
